>Addgene plasmid #110990 | P28-COMP-blac-flag-his | depositor full sequence | sequence record 208743 | P28-COMP-blac-flag-his sequence 8176 bps
CTCGAGAAAGGCGTCTAACCAGTCACAGTCGCAAGGTAGGCTGAGCACCGTGGCGGGCGGCAGCGGGTGG
CGGTCGGGGTTGTTTCTGGCGGAGGTGCTGCTGATGATGTAATTAAAGTAGGCGGTCTTGAGACGGCGGA
TGGTCGAGGTGAGGTGTGGCAGGCTTGAGATCCAGCTGTTGGGGTGAGTACTCCCTCTCAAAAGCGGGCA
TTACTTCTGCGCTAAGATTGTCAGTTTCCAAAAACGAGGAGGATTTGATATTCACCTGGCCCGATCTGGC
CATACACTTGAGTGACAATGACATCCACTTTGCCTTTCTCTCCACAGGTGTCCACTCCCAGGTCCAAGTT
TGCCACCATGGAGTTTCAGACCCAGGTACTCATGTCCCTGCTGCTCTGCATGTCTGGTGCGGCCGCCAGA
GTGACCGAGAACACCATCTGCAAATACGGCTACCTGATCCAGATGAGCAACCACTACGAGTGCAAGTGCA
TCGAGGGCTACGTGCTGATCAACGAGGATACCTGCGGCAAGAAAGTCGTGTGCGACAAGGTGGAAAACAG
CTTCAAGGCCTGCGACGAGTACGCCTACTGCTTCGACCTGGGCAACAAGAACAACGAGAAGCAGATCAAG
TGCATGTGCCGGACCGAGTACACCCTGACAGCCGGCGTGTGCGTGCCCAACGTGTGCCGGGACAAAGTGT
GCGGCAAGGGCAAGTGTATCGTGGACCCCGCCAACAGCCTGACCCACACCTGTAGCTGCAACATCGGCAC
CATCCTGAACCAGAACAAGCTGTGCGACATCCAGGGCGACACCCCTTGCAGCCTGAAGTGCGCCGAGAAC
GAAGTGTGCACCCTGGAAGGCAACTACTACACCTGTAAAGAGGACCCCAGCAGCAACGGCGGAGGCAACA
CCGTGGACCAGGCCGACACAAGCGGCGCGCCGTCGACCTCCATCACGGCCTATAAGAGTGAGGGGGAGTC
AGCGGAGTTCTCCTTCCCACTCAACCTTGGAGAGGAAAGCCTGCAGGGAGAGTTGAGATGGAAGGCAGAG
AAGGCTCCTTCTTCCCAGTCCTGGATCACCTTCTCCCTAAAGAACCAAAAGGTGTCTGTGCAGAAGTCTA
CTAGCAACCCCAAGTTCCAGCTGTCCGAAACGCTCCCACTCACCCTTCAGATACCCCAGGTCTCCCTTCA
GTTTGCTGGTTCTGGCAACCTGACCCTGACTCTGGACAGAGGGATACTGTATCAGGAAGTGAACCTGGTG
GTGATGAAAGTGACTCAGCCCGACAGCAACACTTTGACCTGTGAGGTGATGGGACCCACCTCACCCAAGA
TGAGACTGATCTTGAAGCAGGAGAATCAGGAGGCCAGGGTCTCCAGGCAGGAGAAAGTGATTCAAGTGCA
GGCCCCTGAAGCAGGGGTGTGGCAATGTCTACTGAGTGAAGGTGAAGAGGTCAAGATGGACTCCAAGATC
CAGGTTTTATCCAAAGGGTTGAATTCCGGCGGCGGCTCCGGAGGCGGTACCGGTGGCGGCGACCTAGCCC
CACAGATGCTTCGAGAACTCCAGGAGACTAATGCGGCGCTGCAAGACGTGAGAGAGCTCTTGCGACAGCA
GGTCAAGGAGATCACCTTCCTGAAGAATACGGTGATGGAATGTGACGCCTGCGGTCTAGACAGAAACCTG
CCTCCACTAGCACCTCTGGGCCCACACCCAGAAACGCTGGTGAAAGTAAAAGATGCTGAAGATCAGTTGG
GTGCACGAGTGGGTTACATCGAACTGGATCTCAACAGCGGTAAGATCCTTGAGAGTTTTCGCCCCGAAGA
ACGTTTTCCAATGATGAGCACTTTTAAAGTTCTGCTATGTGGCGCGGTATTATCCCGTATTGACGCCGGG
CAAGAGCAACTCGGTCGCCGCATACACTATTCTCAGAATGACTTGGTTGAGTACTCACCAGTCACAGAAA
AGCATCTTACGGATGGCATGACAGTAAGAGAATTATGCAGTGCTGCCATAACCATGAGTGATAACACTGC
GGCCAACTTACTTCTGACAACGATCGGAGGACCGAAGGAGCTAACCGCTTTTTTGCACAACATGGGGGAT
CATGTAACTCGCCTTGATCGTTGGGAACCGGAGCTGAATGAAGCCATACCAAACGACGAGCGTGACACCA
CGATGCCTGTAGCAATGGCAACAACGTTGCGCAAACTATTAACTGGCGAACTACTTACTCTAGCTTCCCG
GCAACAATTAATAGACTGGATGGAGGCGGATAAAGTTGCAGGACCACTTCTGCGCTCGGCCCTTCCGGCT
GGCTGGTTTATTGCTGATAAATCTGGAGCCGGTGAGCGTGGGTCTCGCGGTATCATTGCAGCACTGGGGC
CAGATGGTAAGCCCTCCCGTATCGTAGTTATCTACACGACGGGGAGTCAGGCAACTATGGATGAACGAAA
TAGACAGATCGCTGAGATAGGTGCCTCACTGATTAAGCATTGGGGCCCTGACTACAAAGACCATGACGGT
GATTATAAAGATCATGACATCGATTACAAGGATGACGATGACAAGGGCCCTCACCACCACCATCACCACT
AATTAATTAAGGATCCCCCGACCTCGACCTCTGGCTAATAAAGGAAATTTATTTTCATTGCAATAGTGTG
TTGGAATTTTTTGTGTCTCTCACTCGGAAGGACATATGGGAGGGCAAATCATTTGGTCGAGATCCCTCGG
AGATCTCTAGCTAGAGGATCGATCCCCGCCCCGGACGAACTAAACCTGACTACGACATCTCTGCCCCTTC
TTCGCGGGGCAGTGCATGTAATCCCTTCAGTTGGTTGGTACAACTTGCCAACTGGGCCCTGTTCCACATG
TGACACGGGGGGGGACCAAACACAAAGGGGTTCTCTGACTGTAGTTGACATCCTTATAAATGGATGTGCA
CATTTGCCAACACTGAGTGGCTTTCATCCTGGAGCAGACTTTGCAGTCTGTGGACTGCAACACAACATTG
CCTTTATGTGTAACTCTTGGCTGAAGCTCTTACACCAATGCTGGGGGACATGTACCTCCCAGGGGCCCAG
GAAGACTACGGGAGGCTACACCAACGTCAATCAGAGGGGCCTGTGTAGCTACCGATAAGCGGACCCTCAA
GAGGGCATTAGCAATAGTGTTTATAAGGCCCCCTTGTTAACCCTAAACGGGTAGCATATGCTTCCCGGGT
AGTAGTATATACTATCCAGACTAACCCTAATTCAATAGCATATGTTACCCAACGGGAAGCATATGCTATC
GAATTAGGGTTAGTAAAAGGGTCCTAAGGAACAGCGATATCTCCCACCCCATGAGCTGTCACGGTTTTAT
TTACATGGGGTCAGGATTCCACGAGGGTAGTGAACCATTTTAGTCACAAGGGCAGTGGCTGAAGATCAAG
GAGCGGGCAGTGAACTCTCCTGAATCTTCGCCTGCTTCTTCATTCTCCTTCGTTTAGCTAATAGAATAAC
TGCTGAGTTGTGAACAGTAAGGTGTATGTGAGGTGCTCGAAAACAAGGTTTCAGGTGACGCCCCCAGAAT
AAAATTTGGACGGGGGGTTCAGTGGTGGCATTGTGCTATGACACCAATATAACCCTCACAAACCCCTTGG
GCAATAAATACTAGTGTAGGAATGAAACATTCTGAATATCTTTAACAATAGAAATCCATGGGGTGGGGAC
AAGCCGTAAAGACTGGATGTCCATCTCACACGAATTTATGGCTATGGGCAACACATAATCCTAGTGCAAT
ATGATACTGGGGTTATTAAGATGTGTCCCAGGCAGGGACCAAGACAGGTGAACCATGTTGTTACACTCTA
TTTGTAACAAGGGGAAAGAGAGTGGACGCCGACAGCAGCGGACTCCACTGGTTGTCTCTAACACCCCCGA
AAATTAAACGGGGCTCCACGCCAATGGGGCCCATAAACAAAGACAAGTGGCCACTCTTTTTTTTGAAATT
GTGGAGTGGGGGCACGCGTCAGCCCCCACACGCCGCCCTGCGGTTTTGGACTGTAAAATAAGGGTGTAAT
AACTTGGCTGATTGTAACCCCGCTAACCACTGCGGTCAAACCACTTGCCCACAAAACCACTAATGGCACC
CCGGGGAATACCTGCATAAGTAGGTGGGCGGGCCAAGATAGGGGCGCGATTGCTGCGATCTGGAGGACAA
ATTACACACACTTGCGCCTGAGCGCCAAGCACAGGGTTGTTGGTCCTCATATTCACGAGGTCGCTGAGAG
CACGGTGGGCTAATGTTGCCATGGGTAGCATATACTACCCAAATATCTGGATAGCATATGCTATCCTAAT
CTATATCTGGGTAGCATAGGCTATCCTAATCTATATCTGGGTAGCATATGCTATCCTAATCTATATCTGG
GTAGTATATGCTATCCTAATTTATATCTGGGTAGCATAGGCTATCCTAATCTATATCTGGGTAGCATATG
CTATCCTAATCTATATCTGGGTAGTATATGCTATCCTAATCTGTATCCGGGTAGCATATGCTATCCTAAT
AGAGATTAGGGTAGTATATGCTATCCTAATTTATATCTGGGTAGCATATACTACCCAAATATCTGGATAG
CATATGCTATCCTAATCTATATCTGGGTAGCATATGCTATCCTAATCTATATCTGGGTAGCATAGGCTAT
CCTAATCTATATCTGGGTAGCATATGCTATCCTAATCTATATCTGGGTAGTATATGCTATCCTAATTTAT
ATCTGGGTAGCATAGGCTATCCTAATCTATATCTGGGTAGCATATGCTATCCTAATCTATATCTGGGTAG
TATATGCTATCCTAATCTGTATCCGGGTAGCATATGCTATCCTCATGATAAGCTGTCAAACATGAGAATT
TTCTTGAAGACGAAAGGGCCTCGTGATACGCCTATTTTTATAGGTTAATGTCATGATAATAATGGTTTCT
TAGACGTCAGGTGGCACTTTTCGGGGAAATGTGCGCGGAACCCCTATTTGTTTATTTTTCTAAATACATT
CAAATATGTATCCGCTCATGAGACAATAACCCTGATAAATGCTTCAATAATATTGAAAAAGGAAGAGTAT
GAGTATTCAACATTTCCGTGTCGCCCTTATTCCCTTTTTTGCGGCATTTTGCCTTCCTGTTTTTGCTCAC
CCAGAAACGCTGGTGAAAGTAAAAGATGCTGAAGATCAGTTGGGTGCACGAGTGGGTTACATCGAACTGG
ATCTCAACAGCGGTAAGATCCTTGAGAGTTTTCGCCCCGAAGAACGTTTTCCAATGATGAGCACTTTTAA
AGTTCTGCTATGTGGCGCGGTATTATCCCGTGTTGACGCCGGGCAAGAGCAACTCGGTCGCCGCATACAC
TATTCTCAGAATGACTTGGTTGAGTACTCACCAGTCACAGAAAAGCATCTTACGGATGGCATGACAGTAA
GAGAATTATGCAGTGCTGCCATAACCATGAGTGATAACACTGCGGCCAACTTACTTCTGACAACGATCGG
AGGACCGAAGGAGCTAACCGCTTTTTTGCACAACATGGGGGATCATGTAACTCGCCTTGATCGTTGGGAA
CCGGAGCTGAATGAAGCCATACCAAACGACGAGCGTGACACCACGATGCCTGCAGCAATGGCAACAACGT
TGCGCAAACTATTAACTGGCGAACTACTTACTCTAGCTTCCCGGCAACAATTAATAGACTGGATGGAGGC
GGATAAAGTTGCAGGACCACTTCTGCGCTCGGCCCTTCCGGCTGGCTGGTTTATTGCTGATAAATCTGGA
GCCGGTGAGCGTGGGTCTCGCGGTATCATTGCAGCACTGGGGCCAGATGGTAAGCCCTCCCGTATCGTAG
TTATCTACACGACGGGGAGTCAGGCAACTATGGATGAACGAAATAGACAGATCGCTGAGATAGGTGCCTC
ACTGATTAAGCATTGGTAACTGTCAGACCAAGTTTACTCATATATACTTTAGATTGATTTAAAACTTCAT
TTTTAATTTAAAAGGATCTAGGTGAAGATCCTTTTTGATAATCTCATGACCAAAATCCCTTAACGTGAGT
TTTCGTTCCACTGAGCGTCAGACCCCGTAGAAAAGATCAAAGGATCTTCTTGAGATCCTTTTTTTCTGCG
CGTAATCTGCTGCTTGCAAACAAAAAAACCACCGCTACCAGCGGTGGTTTGTTTGCCGGATCAAGAGCTA
CCAACTCTTTTTCCGAAGGTAACTGGCTTCAGCAGAGCGCAGATACCAAATACTGTTCTTCTAGTGTAGC
CGTAGTTAGGCCACCACTTCAAGAACTCTGTAGCACCGCCTACATACCTCGCTCTGCTAATCCTGTTACC
AGTGGCTGCTGCCAGTGGCGATAAGTCGTGTCTTACCGGGTTGGACTCAAGACGATAGTTACCGGATAAG
GCGCAGCGGTCGGGCTGAACGGGGGGTTCGTGCACACAGCCCAGCTTGGAGCGAACGACCTACACCGAAC
TGAGATACCTACAGCGTGAGCTATGAGAAAGCGCCACGCTTCCCGAAGGGAGAAAGGCGGACAGGTATCC
GGTAAGCGGCAGGGTCGGAACAGGAGAGCGCACGAGGGAGCTTCCAGGGGGAAACGCCTGGTATCTTTAT
AGTCCTGTCGGGTTTCGCCACCTCTGACTTGAGCGTCGATTTTTGTGATGCTCGTCAGGGGGGCGGAGCC
TATGGAAAAACGCCAGCAACGCGGCCTTTTTACGGTTCCTGGCCTTTTGCTGGCCTTTTGCTCACATGTT
CTTTCCTGCGTTATCCCCTGATTCTGTGGATAACCGTATTACCGCCTTTGAGTGAGCTGATACCGCTCGC
CGCAGCCGAACGACCGAGCGCAGCGAGTCAGTGAGCGAGGAAGCGGAAGAGCGCCCAATACGCAAACCGC
CTCTCCCCGCGCGTTGGCCGATTCATTAATGCAGCTGGCACGACAGGTTTCCCGACTGGAAAGCGGGCAG
TGAGCGCAACGCAATTAATGTGAGTTAGCTCACTCATTAGGCACCCCAGGCTTTACACTTTATGCTTCCG
GCTCGTATGTTGTGTGGAATTGTGAGCGGATAACAATTTCACACAGGAAACAGCTATGACCATGATTACG
CCAAGCTCTAGCTAGAGGTCGACCAATTCTCATGTTTGACAGCTTATCATCGCAGATCCGGGCAACGTTG
TTGCCATTGCTGCAGGCGCAGAACTGGTAGGTATGGAAGATCTATACATTGAATCAATATTGGCAATTAG
CCATATTAGTCATTGGTTATATAGCATAAATCAATATTGGCTATTGGCCATTGCATACGTTGTATCTATA
TCATAATATGTACATTTATATTGGCTCATGTCCAATATGACCGCCATGTTGACATTGATTATTGACTAGT
TATTAATAGTAATCAATTACGGGGTCATTAGTTCATAGCCCATATATGGAGTTCCGCGTTACATAACTTA
CGGTAAATGGCCCGCCTGGCTGACCGCCCAACGACCCCCGCCCATTGACGTCAATAATGACGTATGTTCC
CATAGTAACGCCAATAGGGACTTTCCATTGACGTCAATGGGTGGAGTATTTACGGTAAACTGCCCACTTG
GCAGTACATCAAGTGTATCATATGCCAAGTCCGCCCCCTATTGACGTCAATGACGGTAAATGGCCCGCCT
GGCATTATGCCCAGTACATGACCTTACGGGACTTTCCTACTTGGCAGTACATCTACGTATTAGTCATCGC
TATTACCATGGTGATGCGGTTTTGGCAGTACACCAATGGGCGTGGATAGCGGTTTGACTCACGGGGATTT
CCAAGTCTCCACCCCATTGACGTCAATGGGAGTTTGTTTTGGCACCAAAATCAACGGGACTTTCCAAAAT
GTCGTAATAACCCCGCCCCGTTGACGCAAATGGGCGGTAGGCGTGTACGGTGGGAGGTCTATATAAGCAG
AGCTCGTTTAGTGAACCGTCAGATCCTCACTCTCTTCCGCATCGCTGTCTGCGAGGGCCAGCTGTTGGGC
TCGCGGTTGAGGACAAACTCTTCGCGGTCTTTCCAGTACTCTTGGATCGGAAACCCGTCGGCCTCCGAAC
GGTACTCCGCCACCGAGGGACCTGAGCGAGTCCGCATCGACCGGATCGGAAAACCT
Features (pLannotate 1.2.2; 21 found; start..end, strand, type, name):
    184..273     +  intron         chimeric intron (fragment): chimera between introns from adenovirus and immunoglobulin heavy chain genes
    292..338     +  CDS            IgH signal sequence (fragment): signal sequence from the mouse immunoglobulin heavy chain variable region
    934..1494    +  CDS            Cd4 (fragment): CD4_RAT - Experimental evidence at protein level: Swiss-Prot protein existence level 1. Integral membrane glycoprotein that plays an essential role in the immune response and serves multiple functions in responses against both external and internal offenses. In T-cells, functions primarily as a coreceptor for MHC class II molecule:peptide complex. The antigens presented by class II peptides are derived from extracellular proteins while class I peptides are derived from cytosolic proteins. Interacts simultaneously with the T-cell receptor (TCR) and the MHC class II presented by antigen presenti
   1531..1698    +  CDS            COMP (fragment): COMP_HUMAN - Experimental evidence at protein level: Swiss-Prot protein existence level 1. May play a role in the structural integrity of cartilage via its interaction with other extracellular matrix proteins such as the collagens and fibronectin. Can mediate the interaction of chondrocytes with the cartilage extracellular matrix through interaction with cell surface integrin receptors. Could play a role in the pathogenesis of osteoarthritis. Potent suppressor of apoptosis in both primary chondrocytes and transformed cells. Suppresses apoptosis by blocking the activation of caspase-3 and by in
   1706..2493    +  CDS            bla(M) (fragment): β-lactamase lacking the signal sequence; bla(M); allows cytosolic expression of β-lactamase
   2500..2565    +  CDS            3xFLAG: three tandem FLAG® epitope tags, followed by an enterokinase cleavage site
   2627..2682    +  polyA_signal   β-globin poly(A) signal: rabbit β-globin polyadenylation signal (Gil and Proudfoot, 1987)
   3196..4877    -  rep_origin     oriP (fragment): Epstein-Barr virus oriP replication origin (Yates et al., 2000)
   5004..5108    +  promoter       AmpR promoter: bla
   5109..5969    +  CDS            AmpR: β-lactamase; bla; confers resistance to ampicillin, carbenicillin, and related antibiotics
   6140..6728    +  rep_origin     ori: high-copy-number ColE1/pMB1/pBR322/pUC origin of replication
   6911..7003    +  CDS            lacI (fragment): lac repressor; lacI; The lac repressor binds to the lac operator to inhibit transcription in E. coli. This inhibition can be relieved by adding lactose or isopropyl-β-D-thiogalactopyranoside (IPTG).
   7016..7037    +  protein_bind   CAP binding site: CAP binding activates transcription in the presence of cAMP. E. coli catabolite activator protein
   7052..7082    +  promoter       lac promoter: promoter for the E. coli lac operon
   7090..7106    +  protein_bind   lac operator: The lac repressor binds to the lac operator to inhibit transcription in E. coli. This inhibition can be relieved by adding lactose or isopropyl-β-D-thiogalactopyranoside (IPTG). lac repressor encoded by lacI
   7176..7192    +  promoter       tet promoter (fragment): E. coli promoter for tetracycline efflux protein gene
   7202..7227    -  CDS            bla(M) (fragment): β-lactamase lacking the signal sequence; bla(M); allows cytosolic expression of β-lactamase
   7401..7780    +  enhancer       CMV enhancer: human cytomegalovirus immediate early enhancer
   7782..7981    +  promoter       CMV promoter: human cytomegalovirus (CMV) immediate early promoter
   8049..8087    +  misc_feature   Ad SA (fragment): adenovirus major late transcript splice acceptor (Friedrich and Soriano, 1991)
   8120..153     -  CDS            PTP (fragment) (across the origin): TERM_ADE02 - Experimental evidence at protein level: Swiss-Prot protein existence level 1. Protein covalently bound to the viral DNA that acts as a primer for viral genomic replication by DNA strand displacement. Assembles on the viral origin of replication in an initiation complex with viral polymerase, DBP, host NFIA and host POU2F1/OCT1. During initiation, the polymerase covalently couples the first dCTP with Ser- 580 of pTP. The terminal protein stimulates the template activity over 20 fold compared to protein-free templates. Neo-synthesized viral genomes are linked to two preterminal prot
