>Addgene plasmid #110990 | P28-COMP-blac-flag-his | addgene full sequence | sequence record 224480 | Addgene NGS Result
CTCGAGAAAGGCGTCTAACCAGTCACAGTCGCAAGGTAGGCTGAGCACCGTGGCGGGCGGCAGCGGGTGG
CGGTCGGGGTTGTTTCTGGCGGAGGTGCTGCTGATGATGTAATTAAAGTAGGCGGTCTTGAGACGGCGGA
TGGTCGAGGTGAGGTGTGGCAGGCTTGAGATCCAGCTGTTGGGGTGAGTACTCCCTCTCAAAAGCGGGCA
TTACTTCTGCGCTAAGATTGTCAGTTTCCAAAAACGAGGAGGATTTGATATTCACCTGGCCCGATCTGGC
CATACACTTGAGTGACAATGACATCCACTTTGCCTTTCTCTCCACAGGTGTCCACTCCCAGGTCCAAGTT
TGCCACCATGGAGTTTCAGACCCAGGTACTCATGTCCCTGCTGCTCTGCATGTCTGGTGCGGCCGCCAGA
GTGACCGAGAACACCATCTGCAAATACGGCTACCTGATCCAGATGAGCAACCACTACGAGTGCAAGTGCA
TCGAGGGCTACGTGCTGATCAACGAGGATACCTGCGGCAAGAAAGTCGTGTGCGACAAGGTGGAAAACAG
CTTCAAGGCCTGCGACGAGTACGCCTACTGCTTCGACCTGGGCAACAAGAACAACGAGAAGCAGATCAAG
TGCATGTGCCGGACCGAGTACACCCTGACAGCCGGCGTGTGCGTGCCCAACGTGTGCCGGGACAAAGTGT
GCGGCAAGGGCAAGTGTATCGTGGACCCCGCCAACAGCCTGACCCACACCTGTAGCTGCAACATCGGCAC
CATCCTGAACCAGAACAAGCTGTGCGACATCCAGGGCGACACCCCTTGCAGCCTGAAGTGCGCCGAGAAC
GAAGTGTGCACCCTGGAAGGCAACTACTACACCTGTAAAGAGGACCCCAGCAGCAACGGCGGAGGCAACA
CCGTGGACCAGGCCGACACAAGCGGCGCGCCGTCGACCTCCATCACGGCCTATAAGAGTGAGGGGGAGTC
AGCGGAGTTCTCCTTCCCACTCAACCTTGGAGAGGAAAGCCTGCAGGGAGAGTTGAGATGGAAGGCAGAG
AAGGCTCCTTCTTCCCAGTCCTGGATCACCTTCTCCCTAAAGAACCAAAAGGTGTCTGTGCAGAAGTCTA
CTAGCAACCCCAAGTTCCAGCTGTCCGAAACGCTCCCACTCACCCTTCAGATACCCCAGGTCTCCCTTCA
GTTTGCTGGTTCTGGCAACCTGACCCTGACTCTGGACAGAGGGATACTGTATCAGGAAGTGAACCTGGTG
GTGATGAAAGTGACTCAGCCCGACAGCAACACTTTGACCTGTGAGGTGATGGGACCCACCTCACCCAAGA
TGAGACTGATCTTGAAGCAGGAGAATCAGGAGGCCAGGGTCTCCAGGCAGGAGAAAGTGATTCAAGTGCA
GGCCCCTGAAGCAGGGGTGTGGCAATGTCTACTGAGTGAAGGTGAAGAGGTCAAGATGGACTCCAAGATC
CAGGTTTTATCCAAAGGGTTGAATTCCGGCGGCGGCTCCGGAGGCGGTACCGGTGGCGGCGACCTAGCCC
CACAGATGCTTCGAGAACTCCAGGAGACTAATGCGGCGCTGCAAGACGTGAGAGAGCTCTTGCGACAGCA
GGTCAAGGAGATCACCTTCCTGAAGAATACGGTGATGGAATGTGACGCCTGCGGTCTAGACAGAAACCTG
CCTCCACTAGCACCTCTGGGCCCACACCCAGAAACGCTGGTGAAAGTAAAAGATGCTGAAGATCAGTTGG
GTGCACGAGTGGGTTACATCGAACTGGATCTCAACAGCGGTAAGATCCTTGAGAGTTTTCGCCCCGAAGA
ACGTTTTCCAATGATGAGCACTTTTAAAGTTCTGCTATGTGGCGCGGTATTATCCCGTATTGACGCCGGG
CAAGAGCAACTCGGTCGCCGCATACACTATTCTCAGAATGACTTGGTTGAGTACTCACCAGTCACAGAAA
AGCATCTTACGGATGGCATGACAGTAAGAGAATTATGCAGTGCTGCCATAACCATGAGTGATAACACTGC
GGCCAACTTACTTCTGACAACGATCGGAGGACCGAAGGAGCTAACCGCTTTTTTGCACAACATGGGGGAT
CATGTAACTCGCCTTGATCGTTGGGAACCGGAGCTGAATGAAGCCATACCAAACGACGAGCGTGACACCA
CGATGCCTGTAGCAATGGCAACAACGTTGCGCAAACTATTAACTGGCGAACTACTTACTCTAGCTTCCCG
GCAACAATTAATAGACTGGATGGAGGCGGATAAAGTTGCAGGACCACTTCTGCGCTCGGCCCTTCCGGCT
GGCTGGTTTATTGCTGATAAATCTGGAGCCGGTGAGCGTGGGTCTCGCGGTATCATTGCAGCACTGGGGC
CAGATGGTAAGCCCTCCCGTATCGTAGTTATCTACACGACGGGGAGTCAGGCAACTATGGATGAACGAAA
TAGACAGATCGCTGAGATAGGTGCCTCACTGATTAAGCATTGGGGCCCTGACTACAAAGACCATGACGGT
GATTATAAAGATCATGACATCGATTACAAGGATGACGATGACAAGGGCCCTCACCACCACCATCACCACT
AATAATAAGGATCCCCCGACCTCGACCTCTGGCTAATAAAGGAAATTTATTTTCATTGCAATAGTGTGTT
GGAATTTTTTGTGTCTCTCACTCGGAAGGACATATGGGAGGGCAAATCATTTGGTCGAGATCCCTCGGAG
ATCTCTAGCTAGAGGATCGATCCCCGCCCCGGACGAACTAAACCTGACTACGACATCTCTGCCCCTTCTT
CGCGGGGCAGTGCATGTAATCCCTTCAGTTGGTTGGTACAACTTGCCAACTGGGCCCTGTTCCACATGTG
ACACGGGGGGGGACCAAACACAAAGGGGTTCTCTGACTGTAGTTGACATCCTTATAAATGGATGTGCACA
TTTGCCAACACTGAGTGGCTTTCATCCTGGAGCAGACTTTGCAGTCTGTGGACTGCAACACAACATTGCC
TTTATGTGTAACTCTTGGCTGAAGCTCTTACACCAATGCTGGGGGACATGTACCTCCCAGGGGCCCAGGA
AGACTACGGGAGGCTACACCAACGTCAATCAGAGGGGCCTGTGTAGCTACCGATAAGCGGACCCTCAAGA
GGGCATTAGCAATAGTGTTTATAAGGCCCCCTTGTTAACCCTAAACGGGTAGCATATGCTTCCCGGGTAG
TAGTATATACTATCCAGACTAACCCTAATTCAATAGCATATGTTACCCAACGGGAAGCATATGCTATCGA
ATTAGGGTTAGTAAAAGGGTCCTAAGGAACAGCGATATCTCCCACCCCATGAGCTGTCACGGTTTTATTT
ACATGGGGTCAGGATTCCACGAGGGTAGTGAACCATTTTAGTCACAAGGGCAGTGGCTGAAGATCAAGGA
GCGGGCAGTGAACTCTCCTGAATCTTCGCCTGCTTCTTCATTCTCCTTCGTTTAGCTAATAGAATAACTG
CTGAGTTGTGAACAGTAAGGTGTATGTGAGGTGCTCGAAAACAAGGTTTCAGGTGACGCCCCCAGAATAA
AATTTGGACGGGGGGTTCAGTGGTGGCATTGTGCTATGACACCAATATAACCCTCACAAACCCCTTGGGC
AATAAATACTAGTGTAGGAATGAAACATTCTGAATATCTTTAACAATAGAAATCCATGGGGTGGGGACAA
GCCGTAAAGACTGGATGTCCATCTCACACGAATTTATGGCTATGGGCAACACATAATCCTAGTGCAATAT
GATACTGGGGTTATTAAGATGTGTCCCAGGCAGGGACCAAGACAGGTGAACCATGTTGTTACACTCTATT
TGTAACAAGGGGAAAGAGAGTGGACGCCGACAGCAGCGGACTCCACTGGTTGTCTCTAACACCCCCGAAA
ATTAAACGGGGCTCCACGCCAATGGGGCCCATAAACAAAGACAAGTGGCCACTCTTTTTTTTGAAATTGT
GGAGTGGGGGCACGCGTCAGCCCCCACACGCCGCCCTGCGGTTTTGGACTGTAAAATAAGGGTGTAATAA
CTTGGCTGATTGTAACCCCGCTAACCACTGCGGTCAAACCACTTGCCCACAAAACCACTAATGGCACCCC
GGGGAATACCTGCATAAGTAGGTGGGCGGGCCAAGATAGGGGCGCGATTGCTGCGATCTGGAGGACAAAT
TACACACACTTGCGCCTGAGCGCCAAGCACAGGGTTGTTGGTCCTCATATTCACGAGGTCGCTGAGAGCA
CGGTGGGCTAATGTTGCCATGGGTAGCATATACTACCCAAATATCTGGATAGCATATGCTATCCTAATCT
ATATCTGGGTAGCATAGGCTATCCTAATCTATATCTGGGTAGCATATGCTATCCTAATCTATATCTGGGT
AGTATATGCTATCCTAATTTATATCTGGGTAGCATAGGCTATCCTAATCTATATCTGGGTAGCATATGCT
ATCCTAATCTATATCTGGGTAGTATATGCTATCCTAATCTGTATCCGGGTAGCATATGCTATCCTAATAG
AGATTAGGGTAGTATATGCTATCCTAATTTATATCTGGGTAGCATATACTACCCAAATATCTGGATAGCA
TATGCTATCCTAATCTATATCTGGGTAGCATATGCTATCCTAATCTATATCTGGGTAGCATAGGCTATCC
TAATCTATATCTGGGTAGCATATGCTATCCTAATCTATATCTGGGTAGTATATGCTATCCTAATTTATAT
CTGGGTAGCATAGGCTATCCTAATCTATATCTGGGTAGCATATGCTATCCTAATCTATATCTGGGTAGTA
TATGCTATCCTAATCTGTATCCGGGTAGCATATGCTATCCTCATGATAAGCTGTCAAACATGAGAATTTT
CTTGAAGACGAAAGGGCCTCGTGATACGCCTATTTTTATAGGTTAATGTCATGATAATAATGGTTTCTTA
GACGTCAGGTGGCACTTTTCGGGGAAATGTGCGCGGAACCCCTATTTGTTTATTTTTCTAAATACATTCA
AATATGTATCCGCTCATGAGACAATAACCCTGATAAATGCTTCAATAATATTGAAAAAGGAAGAGTATGA
GTATTCAACATTTCCGTGTCGCCCTTATTCCCTTTTTTGCGGCATTTTGCCTTCCTGTTTTTGCTCACCC
AGAAACGCTGGTGAAAGTAAAAGATGCTGAAGATCAGTTGGGTGCACGAGTGGGTTACATCGAACTGGAT
CTCAACAGCGGTAAGATCCTTGAGAGTTTTCGCCCCGAAGAACGTTTTCCAATGATGAGCACTTTTAAAG
TTCTGCTATGTGGCGCGGTATTATCCCGTGTTGACGCCGGGCAAGAGCAACTCGGTCGCCGCATACACTA
TTCTCAGAATGACTTGGTTGAGTACTCACCAGTCACAGAAAAGCATCTTACGGATGGCATGACAGTAAGA
GAATTATGCAGTGCTGCCATAACCATGAGTGATAACACTGCGGCCAACTTACTTCTGACAACGATCGGAG
GACCGAAGGAGCTAACCGCTTTTTTGCACAACATGGGGGATCATGTAACTCGCCTTGATCGTTGGGAACC
GGAGCTGAATGAAGCCATACCAAACGACGAGCGTGACACCACGATGCCTGCAGCAATGGCAACAACGTTG
CGCAAACTATTAACTGGCGAACTACTTACTCTAGCTTCCCGGCAACAATTAATAGACTGGATGGAGGCGG
ATAAAGTTGCAGGACCACTTCTGCGCTCGGCCCTTCCGGCTGGCTGGTTTATTGCTGATAAATCTGGAGC
CGGTGAGCGTGGGTCTCGCGGTATCATTGCAGCACTGGGGCCAGATGGTAAGCCCTCCCGTATCGTAGTT
ATCTACACGACGGGGAGTCAGGCAACTATGGATGAACGAAATAGACAGATCGCTGAGATAGGTGCCTCAC
TGATTAAGCATTGGTAACTGTCAGACCAAGTTTACTCATATATACTTTAGATTGATTTAAAACTTCATTT
TTAATTTAAAAGGATCTAGGTGAAGATCCTTTTTGATAATCTCATGACCAAAATCCCTTAACGTGAGTTT
TCGTTCCACTGAGCGTCAGACCCCGTAGAAAAGATCAAAGGATCTTCTTGAGATCCTTTTTTTCTGCGCG
TAATCTGCTGCTTGCAAACAAAAAAACCACCGCTACCAGCGGTGGTTTGTTTGCCGGATCAAGAGCTACC
AACTCTTTTTCCGAAGGTAACTGGCTTCAGCAGAGCGCAGATACCAAATACTGTTCTTCTAGTGTAGCCG
TAGTTAGGCCACCACTTCAAGAACTCTGTAGCACCGCCTACATACCTCGCTCTGCTAATCCTGTTACCAG
TGGCTGCTGCCAGTGGCGATAAGTCGTGTCTTACCGGGTTGGACTCAAGACGATAGTTACCGGATAAGGC
GCAGCGGTCGGGCTGAACGGGGGGTTCGTGCACACAGCCCAGCTTGGAGCGAACGACCTACACCGAACTG
AGATACCTACAGCGTGAGCTATGAGAAAGCGCCACGCTTCCCGAAGGGAGAAAGGCGGACAGGTATCCGG
TAAGCGGCAGGGTCGGAACAGGAGAGCGCACGAGGGAGCTTCCAGGGGGAAACGCCTGGTATCTTTATAG
TCCTGTCGGGTTTCGCCACCTCTGACTTGAGCGTCGATTTTTGTGATGCTCGTCAGGGGGGCGGAGCCTA
TGGAAAAACGCCAGCAACGCGGCCTTTTTACGGTTCCTGGCCTTTTGCTGGCCTTTTGCTCACATGTTCT
TTCCTGCGTTATCCCCTGATTCTGTGGATAACCGTATTACCGCCTTTGAGTGAGCTGATACCGCTCGCCG
CAGCCGAACGACCGAGCGCAGCGAGTCAGTGAGCGAGGAAGCGGAAGAGCGCCCAATACGCAAACCGCCT
CTCCCCGCGCGTTGGCCGATTCATTAATGCAGCTGGCACGACAGGTTTCCCGACTGGAAAGCGGGCAGTG
AGCGCAACGCAATTAATGTGAGTTAGCTCACTCATTAGGCACCCCAGGCTTTACACTTTATGCTTCCGGC
TCGTATGTTGTGTGGAATTGTGAGCGGATAACAATTTCACACAGGAAACAGCTATGACCATGATTACGCC
AAGCTCTAGCTAGAGGTCGACCAATTCTCATGTTTGACAGCTTATCATCGCAGATCCGGGCAACGTTGTT
GCCATTGCTGCAGGCGCAGAACTGGTAGGTATGGAAGATCTATACATTGAATCAATATTGGCAATTAGCC
ATATTAGTCATTGGTTATATAGCATAAATCAATATTGGCTATTGGCCATTGCATACGTTGTATCTATATC
ATAATATGTACATTTATATTGGCTCATGTCCAATATGACCGCCATGTTGACATTGATTATTGACTAGTTA
TTAATAGTAATCAATTACGGGGTCATTAGTTCATAGCCCATATATGGAGTTCCGCGTTACATAACTTACG
GTAAATGGCCCGCCTGGCTGACCGCCCAACGACCCCCGCCCATTGACGTCAATAATGACGTATGTTCCCA
TAGTAACGCCAATAGGGACTTTCCATTGACGTCAATGGGTGGAGTATTTACGGTAAACTGCCCACTTGGC
AGTACATCAAGTGTATCATATGCCAAGTCCGCCCCCTATTGACGTCAATGACGGTAAATGGCCCGCCTGG
CATTATGCCCAGTACATGACCTTACGGGACTTTCCTACTTGGCAGTACATCTACGTATTAGTCATCGCTA
TTACCATGGTGATGCGGTTTTGGCAGTACACCAATGGGCGTGGATAGCGGTTTGACTCACGGGGATTTCC
AAGTCTCCACCCCATTGACGTCAATGGGAGTTTGTTTTGGCACCAAAATCAACGGGACTTTCCAAAATGT
CGTAATAACCCCGCCCCGTTGACGCAAATGGGCGGTAGGCGTGTACGGTGGGAGGTCTATATAAGCAGAG
CTCGTTTAGTGAACCGTCAGATCCTCACTCTCTTCCGCATCGCTGTCTGCGAGGGCCAGCTGTTGGGCTC
GCGGTTGAGGACAAACTCTTCGCGGTCTTTCCAGTACTCTTGGATCGGAAACCCGTCGGCCTCCGAACGG
TACTCCGCCACCGAGGGACCTGAGCGAGTCCGCATCGACCGGATCGGAAAACCT
Features (pLannotate 1.2.2; 21 found; start..end, strand, type, name):
    184..273     +  intron         chimeric intron (fragment): chimera between introns from adenovirus and immunoglobulin heavy chain genes
    292..338     +  CDS            IgH signal sequence (fragment): signal sequence from the mouse immunoglobulin heavy chain variable region
    934..1494    +  CDS            Cd4 (fragment): CD4_RAT - Experimental evidence at protein level: Swiss-Prot protein existence level 1. Integral membrane glycoprotein that plays an essential role in the immune response and serves multiple functions in responses against both external and internal offenses. In T-cells, functions primarily as a coreceptor for MHC class II molecule:peptide complex. The antigens presented by class II peptides are derived from extracellular proteins while class I peptides are derived from cytosolic proteins. Interacts simultaneously with the T-cell receptor (TCR) and the MHC class II presented by antigen presenti
   1531..1698    +  CDS            COMP (fragment): COMP_HUMAN - Experimental evidence at protein level: Swiss-Prot protein existence level 1. May play a role in the structural integrity of cartilage via its interaction with other extracellular matrix proteins such as the collagens and fibronectin. Can mediate the interaction of chondrocytes with the cartilage extracellular matrix through interaction with cell surface integrin receptors. Could play a role in the pathogenesis of osteoarthritis. Potent suppressor of apoptosis in both primary chondrocytes and transformed cells. Suppresses apoptosis by blocking the activation of caspase-3 and by in
   1706..2493    +  CDS            bla(M) (fragment): β-lactamase lacking the signal sequence; bla(M); allows cytosolic expression of β-lactamase
   2500..2565    +  CDS            3xFLAG: three tandem FLAG® epitope tags, followed by an enterokinase cleavage site
   2625..2680    +  polyA_signal   β-globin poly(A) signal: rabbit β-globin polyadenylation signal (Gil and Proudfoot, 1987)
   3194..4875    -  rep_origin     oriP (fragment): Epstein-Barr virus oriP replication origin (Yates et al., 2000)
   5002..5106    +  promoter       AmpR promoter: bla
   5107..5967    +  CDS            AmpR: β-lactamase; bla; confers resistance to ampicillin, carbenicillin, and related antibiotics
   6138..6726    +  rep_origin     ori: high-copy-number ColE1/pMB1/pBR322/pUC origin of replication
   6909..7001    +  CDS            lacI (fragment): lac repressor; lacI; The lac repressor binds to the lac operator to inhibit transcription in E. coli. This inhibition can be relieved by adding lactose or isopropyl-β-D-thiogalactopyranoside (IPTG).
   7014..7035    +  protein_bind   CAP binding site: CAP binding activates transcription in the presence of cAMP. E. coli catabolite activator protein
   7050..7080    +  promoter       lac promoter: promoter for the E. coli lac operon
   7088..7104    +  protein_bind   lac operator: The lac repressor binds to the lac operator to inhibit transcription in E. coli. This inhibition can be relieved by adding lactose or isopropyl-β-D-thiogalactopyranoside (IPTG). lac repressor encoded by lacI
   7174..7190    +  promoter       tet promoter (fragment): E. coli promoter for tetracycline efflux protein gene
   7200..7225    -  CDS            bla(M) (fragment): β-lactamase lacking the signal sequence; bla(M); allows cytosolic expression of β-lactamase
   7399..7778    +  enhancer       CMV enhancer: human cytomegalovirus immediate early enhancer
   7780..7979    +  promoter       CMV promoter: human cytomegalovirus (CMV) immediate early promoter
   8047..8085    +  misc_feature   Ad SA (fragment): adenovirus major late transcript splice acceptor (Friedrich and Soriano, 1991)
   8118..153     -  CDS            PTP (fragment) (across the origin): TERM_ADE02 - Experimental evidence at protein level: Swiss-Prot protein existence level 1. Protein covalently bound to the viral DNA that acts as a primer for viral genomic replication by DNA strand displacement. Assembles on the viral origin of replication in an initiation complex with viral polymerase, DBP, host NFIA and host POU2F1/OCT1. During initiation, the polymerase covalently couples the first dCTP with Ser- 580 of pTP. The terminal protein stimulates the template activity over 20 fold compared to protein-free templates. Neo-synthesized viral genomes are linked to two preterminal prot
