[The description below was written by a language model from this plasmid's Addgene catalogue record and pLannotate feature annotations shown in this document.]
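Description:
P28-COMP-blac-flag-his is a mammalian expression plasmid built on the pTT3 backbone for secreted production of a pentamerised form of the Plasmodium falciparum ookinete surface protein P28 (Pfs28, PF3D7_1030900). It is maintained in E. coli through a high-copy ColE1/pUC-type origin and an ampicillin resistance gene. The backbone also carries an Epstein-Barr virus oriP fragment, which supports episomal retention in cells expressing EBNA1. Expression is driven by the CMV enhancer and promoter, followed by adenovirus-derived leader and splice sequences and a chimeric intron, and ends at a rabbit β-globin polyadenylation signal. The short hit to adenoviral preterminal protein on the opposite strand most likely reflects this adenoviral leader region rather than a functional coding sequence, and the lac and tet promoter fragments are backbone remnants.

The insert is a 654 bp synthetic sequence encoding the P28 ectodomain, cloned between retained NotI and AscI sites. All N-linked glycosylation sequons (NXT/S) are mutated to NXA, so mammalian cells do not add glycans that the record's design treats as unwanted. A mouse immunoglobulin heavy chain signal peptide at the N-terminus directs secretion. The ectodomain is followed by rat Cd4 domains 3 and 4, the coiled-coil pentamerisation segment of COMP, a mature β-lactamase lacking its own signal sequence, a triple FLAG tag and a 6xHis tag. The His tag is listed in the catalogue fields but not annotated in the feature tables. Pentamerisation raises binding avidity and the β-lactamase can act as an enzymatic reporter, which suits the protein for use as a multivalent "prey" probe in screens for low-affinity extracellular interactions, in line with the associated study of parasite membrane protein interactions. The depositor and sequencing-derived records differ by only two nucleotides in length and share identical annotations.
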