Addgene plasmid #110990: P28-COMP-blac-flag-his
Purpose: Expresses pentamerised full-length protein ectodomain with no N-linked glycans in mammalian cells. Contains a C-terminal rat Cd4 d3+4 tag, COMP pentamerisation domain, flag- and 6xHis tags.
Depositing lab: Gavin Wright. Depositing organization: Wellcome Sanger Institute. Publication: Systematic Identification of Plasmodium Falciparum Sporozoite Membrane Protein Interactions Reveals an Essential Role for the p24 Complex in Host Infection. Knockel J, Dundas K, Yang ASP, Galaway F, Metcalf T, Gemert GV, Sauerwein RW, Rayner JC, Billker O, Wright GJ. Mol Cell Proteomics. 2021;20:100038. doi: 10.1074/mcp.RA120.002432. Epub 2021 Jan 27. PubMed 33515807.
Backbone
  Vector backbone: pTT3
  Backbone manufacturer: pTT3 was obtained from Yves Durocher, National Research Council of Canada-Biotechnology Research Institute
  Backbone size w/o insert (bp): 7661
  Vector type: Mammalian Expression
Growth in bacteria
  Bacterial resistance: Ampicillin, 100 μg/mL
  Growth temperature: 37°C
  Growth strain: DH5alpha
  Copy number: Unknown
Gene/Insert
  Gene/Insert name: ookinete surface protein P28 (alt names: PF3D7_1030900; PFS28)
  Species: Synthetic
  Insert size (bp): 654
  Mutation: All NXT/S sites mutated to NXA, where X is any amino acid except Proline
  Entrez Gene: PF3D7_1030900 (a.k.a. PF3D7_1030900, PF10_0302)
  Promoter: CMV
  Tag / fusion protein: Exogenous signal peptide of mouse origin (N terminal on insert); rat Cd4d3+4, beta-lactamase, triple FLAG tag, 6xHis tag (C terminal on insert)
  Cloning method: Restriction Enzyme; 5′ cloning site Not1 (not destroyed); 3′ cloning site Asc1 (not destroyed)
Terms and licenses: Academic/Nonprofit Terms; Industry Terms: Not Available to Industry
How to cite: P28-COMP-blac-flag-his was a gift from Gavin Wright (Addgene plasmid # 110990 ; http://n2t.net/addgene:110990 ; RRID:Addgene_110990)
